>Addgene plasmid #34461 | KHBD00338 | depositor partial sequence | sequence record 41028 | KHBD00338 sequence 2799 bps
ATGACCAGGACGTGCAGAGTGTGTGGCTGCGACGACGGACGCTACTGGATTGAAACGCCCGTGGAGAAGT
ACGCGGAGAAGACCTTCGTCCAGCTGCTGGTCGAGCTAACGCGAATCGAGGTGGTCATGGCGCAAGCTGA
GAAGTTCCCACAGTGGCTGTGCTACGCGTGTGCCGAGAAGCTGGAGAGCACCTACGATTTTGTGCTGCAG
GCACGTCGAACACACGAGCTGTGGCTGCAGAAAATCGGGGATTCTTTGAATGGGGATGACGAGATGGAGG
GCACTGCGGCCTTGGAATGCCTGCGTGAGACACCCATCCACCTGTTTGAGATTGAAGGCGTGACCATCAA
GACGGAGGAACTGGCTTCAACGCAACAGGCGCCCAAGGCAGATCCTTTAGTGCGCCCGCGCATTGTCAAA
CGGAGTATTGTACACTTTAGCGATTCCGATGAAGACCTGGATGATGTGCCTCTGCGTCAACGTAAGATAG
CAGCCTCGGTCTGCGGCTCTGACACGACGAAGGAAAATGTTTGCGAGCTGTGCAACAAGGTCTTCAGATA
TGTCACCAATCTGTATCGTCACAAGCAGAGGGACCACGGAATTCTGGGCAAGAACGGAGAGGATTATGAA
GAAGACTATTACAAGTGCGATCTGTGCGATAAAACCTACAAGTACGTGATGGCGCTGGTGAAGCACAAAC
ACAAAGAGCACGGATCCAGTCTCCTGTCGAATAATTCCGGGCGAAAGATGCCGTCAACTTTGGCCGAAGA
TGCCAATCCATACAGTCCAGCATCCATCTCTGAAACATCCACTAATCAAAGCAGAACCAACAACGACTCC
CTGGTACACAGCATCATCAAGGCAGTGGTACTCTCCGATGAGGATGGCCACAGTGGTGAAGATAGCTACT
ACAATTGCGATCAGTGTAGTAAATCGTACAAGTACATTGTCAGCTTGATCAAGCACAAGCACAAAGAGCA
CCTAGACAAGGAGTCATACAAGCAGTCGGATGACGAAGACGATCGGCCTCTGGCCTCCACATCCGCCTCG
GCAAGTGCACCAACTGCGAAACCTTCTAGGATCAACCGAAGAGTCGACGGGTTCGACTTTCATCGCAGCG
AGCCAAACGGAGCCAAGGAAATCAAGTGCATGATATGCTTGCGACGGTTTACTAAACTACGGGAGCTTAG
GAATCATCTACAGAACCATCCCACTGATTTCGATTTTGAGGCGCATGGCGAGCCTATCGAGCGCATTGCG
GAAGGATTTTTCAAAACAGCCGTTGAGTCCACGGCAGAGGGCTTAAAGCGGCGAATATTTAGAGATCTCA
GAATGGGCGTCTATGGACGCTACTATTCCATCACAAATCAAGCGCGTTATGAAATGACCCTAGATAGCTC
GGATACGGACAGTGATGGCGATGGCGACGACAATGTCGTCATCCGACGAAGTTACTCCTGTGAATTGTGC
GACTCTCCGGAGGCTAGGTGGCCGCGCAAGTACCTGCTACACCAGCACCATCAGAAGGAGCACACATGGC
TAGACGCCCCTCATGTCTGCCAGCGCTGCGACTCGCGGTTTCTCAATCTCCAGCTTCTGAAGCACCATAC
CAGCCAGCTGTGTCAAAACACTTTGAAGCGCTTTATGTGCGACAAGTGCCCTCAGCGATTCTTTTGGCGT
CGCAATTTGCGCGCACACCTTGTCGAGCACAAGTGCAAGCAAGAATCTTATCCATGTGACCAATGCTCTC
GTAGCTTTCAAGACAAGAGCGCCGTGACCAAACATAAGCTCATGATGCATCGGGATAGTAACATGGAGCT
CCTTCCCTGCCGCTGGTGCACCCGTACGTTCTACCGTCCTGCCCTGCTGTACAAGCATTTACAGAGACAC
GGATTCACTGGTCAGGACCTACCTCTGGCTGAAACCTTGCTAGCGGATGCGTCAAAGCCGGCGGGTCCCA
AGAGCGTCCAGTGCAAGATTTGTGACATCCAGTTTGTCAGCGTGGCAGACTTGCGAAGGCACATATCTAT
GCAGGGCCACAGCGATCAACCCTCGGCGTACATGATTAGCACAGCAACTGGCTTTGAGCTCCTGCTGGAC
GACACAGACGACAGTGATGAGGAAACATCGGGCAGGACGTACTCTTGCGACCTTTGTGATCTGAATTTCC
GACGCCGACGAGAGATCAGCGAGCATCAGTACTCCCTCCACAGCTTTGACAAACTGCCACATAACTGCGA
GCACTGCATTTTCAAGACGGTTGATAAGAACATGCTGCATCAGCATCTTCGCACGCAGTGTATGAACACC
GAAAAGAAGTTTGCCTGCATGCGCTGCGGCTACAAGTTCATGTGGGAGGAGAACTTGGCCCAGCACCTTT
CCACCCAGCATTCCAAGCAACCCGCCGTTCCGGAACAGCAGCCACCGCTGAGGAGAAAGAGGCGCTTCCG
CTACCAGTGCCCCCATTGCTGGCGTTCCTTTGTCGTTCAGCCCAGCCTGGATAAACACATTCGGGACATG
CATGTGGCCAAGAAAAATCCAGGAAAAAAGTATCTCTGCTCGCTGTGCGGCCTGGAGTCACTGACCCCCA
ACAAGCTTAACATCCATATGCGGCGACACACGGGCGAGAAGCCATTCAAGTGCGATCTCTGCGACATGCG
CTTCACGGTCCACTACGAGTTGAAGGTGCACCGTCGGAAGCATACTGGCGAGCGACCCTACCAATGCACG
TTTTGCGACAAGGACTTCGCTCGACCAGACAAACTAAGACGGCACGTCTTCATGCACAACGACAAGTCG
