>Addgene plasmid #34461 | KHBD00338 | addgene partial sequence | sequence record 42540 | M13-Rev 5'-CAGGAAACAGCTATGACC-3'
TTTTATTTTGACTGATAGTGACCTGTTCGTTGCAACAAATTGATAAGCAATGCTTTCTTATAATGCCAAC
TTTGTACAAGAAAGTTGGCAACGACTTGTCGTTGTGCATGAAGACGTGCCGTCTTAGTTTGTCTGGTCGA
GCGAAGTCCTTGTCGCAAAACGTGCATTGGTAGGGTCGCTCGCCAGTATGCTTCCGACGGTGCACCTTCA
ACTCGTAGTGGACCGTGAAGCGCATGTCGCAGAGATCGCACTTGAATGGCTTCTCGCCCGTGTGTCGCCG
CATATGGATGTTAAGCTTGTTGGGGGTCAGTGACTCCAGGCCGCACAGCGAGCAGAGATACTTTTTTCCT
GGATTTTTCTTGGCCACATGCATGTCCCGAATGTGTTTATCCAGGCTGGGCTGAACGACAAAGGAACGCC
AGCAATGGGGGCACTGGTAGCGGAAGCGCCTCTTTCTCCTCAGCGGTGGCTGCTGTTCCGGAACGGCGGG
TTGCTTGGAATGCTGGGTGGAAAGGTGCTGGGCCAAGTTCTCCTCCCACATGAACTTGTAGCCGCAGCGC
ATGCAGGCAAACTTCTTTTCGGTGTTCATACACTGCGTGCGAAGATGCTGATGCAGCATGTTCTTATCAA
CCGTCTTGAAAATGCAGTGCTCGCAGTTATGTGGCAGTTTGTCAAAGCTGTGGAGGGAGTACTGATGCTC
GCTGATCTCTCGTCGGCGTCGGAAATTCAGATCACAAAGGTCGCAAGAGTACGTCCTGCCCGATGTTTCC
