[The description below was written by a language model from this plasmid's Addgene catalogue record.]
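Description:
KHBD00338 is a Gateway entry clone built on the Invitrogen pDONR221 donor vector backbone, carrying the open reading frame of the Drosophila melanogaster gene CG10669 (FBgn0039329). The insert is recorded as about 2.8 kb in a backbone of roughly 2.5 kb, and it was introduced by Gateway recombination cloning. In this system, a BP reaction normally replaces the donor vector's counter-selectable cassette with the ORF and leaves it flanked by attL recombination sites. The plasmid is a high-copy construct maintained in E. coli under kanamycin selection. M13 forward and reverse primer sites on either side of the insert are listed for sequence verification. No feature table accompanies the record, so the att sites, origin and other backbone elements are inferred from the named backbone rather than annotated.

As an entry clone, the plasmid is not itself an expression vector: the record lists no promoter, tag or reporter driving the insert. It serves instead as a shuttle from which the ORF can be moved by LR recombination into any compatible Gateway destination vector. The depositor notes that ORFs in this collection were cloned open-ended, without a stop codon. This allows in-frame C-terminal fusions to tags or domains supplied by the destination vector, while N-terminal fusions also remain possible. The clone belongs to a collection associated with work on automated protein–DNA interaction screening of Drosophila regulatory elements. This suggests the ORF was intended for transfer into vectors used in such interaction assays, although the record does not describe the function of the CG10669 protein or name particular destination vectors.
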