Addgene plasmid #34461: KHBD00338
Depositing lab: Bart Deplancke. Depositing organization: Swiss Federal Institute of Technology (EPFL). Publication: Automated protein-DNA interaction screening of Drosophila regulatory elements. Korneel Hens, Jean-Daniel Feuz, Alina Isakova, Antonina Lagovitina, Andreas Massouras, Julien Bryois, Patrick Callaerts, Susan E. Celniker, Bart Deplancke. Nat Methods. 2011 Oct 30;8(12):1065-70. 10.1038/nmeth.1763 PubMed 22037703.
Backbone
  Vector backbone: pDONR221
  Backbone manufacturer: Invitrogen
  Backbone size w/o insert (bp): 2536
  Vector type: Gateway Donor Vector
Growth in bacteria
  Bacterial resistance: Kanamycin, 50 μg/mL
  Growth temperature: 37°C
  Growth strain: DH5alpha
  Copy number: High Copy
Gene/Insert
  Gene/Insert name: CG10669 (alt names: FBgn0039329; CG10669)
  Species: D. melanogaster (fly)
  Insert size (bp): 2799
  Entrez Gene: CG10669 (a.k.a. Dmel_CG10669, Dmel\CG10669)
  Cloning method: Gateway Cloning
  Sequencing primers: 5′ M13F; 3′ M13R
Terms and licenses: Academic/Nonprofit Terms; Industry Terms: Not Available to Industry
Depositor comments: Please note that the ORFs in this collection were cloned open-ended (without a stop codon).
How to cite: KHBD00338 was a gift from Bart Deplancke (Addgene plasmid # 34461 ; http://n2t.net/addgene:34461 ; RRID:Addgene_34461)
